>Addgene plasmid #207588 | pJS96 | addgene full sequence | sequence record 414338 | Addgene NGS Result
[124 nt withheld, positions 1-124]
C
[141 nt withheld, positions 126-266]
CCTTTGACGTTGGAGTCCACGTTCTTT
[37 nt withheld, positions 294-330]
ACCCTATCTCGGGCTATTCTTTTGATTTATAAGGGATTTTGCCGATTTCGGCCTATTGGTTAAAAAATGA
GCTGATTTAACAAAAATTTAACGCGAATTTTAACAAAATATTAACGTTTACAATTTAAAAGGATCTAGGT
GAAGATCCTTTTTGATAATCTCATGACCAAAATCCCTTAACGTGAGTTTTCGTTCCACTGAGCGTCAGAC
CCCGTAGAAAAGATCAAAGGATCTTCTTGAGATCCTTTTTTTCTGCGCGTAATCTGCTGCTTGCAAACAA
AAAAACCACCGCTACCAGCGGTGGTTTGTTTGCCGGATCAAGAGCTACCAACTCTTTTTCCGAAGGTAAC
TGGCTTCAGCAGAGCGCAGATACCAAATACTGTCCTTCTAGTGTAGCCGTAGTTAGGCCACCACTTCAAG
AACTCTGTAGCACCGCCTACATACCTCGCTCTGCTAATCCTGTTACCAGTGGCTGCTGCCAGTGGCGATA
AGTCGTGTCTTACCGGGTTGGACTCAAGACGATAGTTACCGGATAAGGCGCAGCGGTCGGGCTGAACGGG
GGGTTCGTGCACACAGCCCAGCTTGGAGCGAACGACCTACACCGAACTGAGATACCTACAGCGTGAGCTA
TGAGAAAGCGCCACGCTTCCCGAAGGGAGAAAGGCGGACAGGTATCCGGTAAGCGGCAGGGTCGGAACAG
GAGAGCGCACGAGGGAGCTTCCAGGGGGAAACGCCTGGTATCTTTATAGTCCTGTCGGGTTTCGCCACCT
CTGACTTGAGCGTCGATTTTTGTGATGCTCGTCAGGGGGGCGGAGCCTATGGAAAAACGCCAGCAACGCG
GCCTTTTTACGGTTCCTGGCCTTTTGCTGGCCTTTTGCTCACATGTTCTTTCCTGCGTTATCCCCTGATT
CTGTGGATAACCGTATTACCGCCTTTGAGTGAGCTGATACCGCTCGCCGCAGCCGAACGACCGAGCGCAG
CGAGTCAGTGAGCGAGGAAGCGGAAGAGCGCCTGATGCGGTATTTTCTCCTTACGCATCTGTGCGGTATT
TCACACCGCATAGGGTCATGGCTGCGCCCCGACACCCGCCAACACCCGCTGACGCGCCCTGACGGGCTTG
TCTGCTCCCGGCATCCGCTTACAGACAAGCTGTGACCGTCTCCGGGAGCTGCATGTGTCAGAGGTTTTCA
CCGTCATCACCGAAACGCGCGAGGCAGAAGGAGATGGCGCCCAACAGTCCCCCGGCCACGGGGCCTGCCA
CCATACCCACGCCGAAACAAGCGCTCATGAGCCCGAAGTGGCGAGCCCGATCTTCCCCATCGGTGATGTC
GGCGATATAGGCGCCAGCAACCGCACCTGTGGCGCCGGTGATGCCGGCCACGATGCGTCCGGCGTAGAGG
ATCTGCTCATGTTTGACAGCTTATCATCGATGCATAATGTGCCTGTCAAATGGACGAAGCAGGGATTCTG
CAAACCCTATGCTACTCCGTCAAGCCGTCAATTGTCTGATTCGTTACCAATTATGACAACTTGACGGCTA
CATCATTCACTTTTTCTTCACAACCGGCACGGAACTCGCTCGGGCTGGCCCCGGTGCATTTTTTAAATAC
CCGCGAGAAATAGAGTTGATCGTCAAAACCAACATTGCGACCGACGGTGGCGATAGGCATCCGGGTGGTG
CTCAAAAGCAGCTTCGCCTGGCTGATACGTTGGTCCTCGCGCCAGCTTAAGACGCTAATCCCTAACTGCT
GGCGGAAAAGATGTGACAGACGCGACGGCGACAAGCAAACATGCTGTGCGACGCTGGCGATATCAAAATT
GCTGTCTGCCAGGTGATCGCTGATGTACTGACAAGCCTCGCGTACCCGATTATCCATCGGTGGATGGAGC
GACTCGTTAATCGCTTCCATGCGCCGCAGTAACAATTGCTCAAGCAGATTTATCGCCAGCAGCTCCGAAT
AGCGCCCTTCCCCTTGCCCGGCGTTAATGATTTGCCCAAACAGGTCGCTGAAATGCGGCTGGTGCGCTTC
ATCCGGGCGAAAGAACCCCGTATTGGCAAATATTGACGGCCAGTTAAGCCATTCATGCCAGTAGGCGCGC
GGACGAAAGTAAACCCACTGGTGATACCATTCGCGAGCCTCCGGATGACGACCGTAGTGATGAATCTCTC
CTGGCGGGAACAGCAAAATATCACCCGGTCGGCAAACAAATTCTCGTCCCTGATTTTTCACCACCCCCTG
ACCGCGAATGGTGAGATTGAGAATATAACCTTTCATTCCCAGCGGTCGGTCGATAAAAAAATCGAGATAA
CCGTTGGCCTCAATCGGCGTTAAACCCGCCACCAGATGGGCATTAAACGAGTATCCCGGCAGCAGGGGAT
CATTTTGCGCTTCAGCCATACTTTTCATACTCCCGCCATTCAGAGAAGAAACCAATTGTCCATATTGCAT
CAGACATTGCCGTCACTGCGTCTTTTACTGGCTCTTCTCGCTAACCAAACCGGTAACCCCGCTTATTAAA
AGCATTCTGTAACAAAGCGGGACCAAAGCCATGACAAAAACGCGTAACAAAAGTGTCTATAATCACGGCA
GAAAAGTCCACATTGATTATTTGCACGGCGTCACACTTTGCTATGCCATAGCATTTTTATCCATAAGATT
AGCGGATCCTACCTGACGCTTTTTATCGCAACTCTCTACTGTTTCTCCATACCCGTTTTTTTGGGCTAGC
AGGAGGAATTCATGGATAGCACTGAGAGCCTGTTCACCGGGGTGGTGCCCATCCTGGTCGAGCTGGACGG
CGACGTAAACGGCCACAAGTTCAGCGTGCGCGGCGAGGGCGAGGGCGATGCCACCAACGGCAAGCTGACC
CTGAAGTTCATCTGCACCACCGGCAAGCTGCCCGTGCCCTGGCCCACCCTCGTGACCACCCTGACCTACG
GCGTGCAGTGCTTCAGCCGCTACCCCGACCACATGAAGCAGCACGACTTCTTCAAGTCCGCCATGCCCGA
AGGCTACGTCCAGGAGCGCACCATCACCTTCAAGGACGACGGCACCTACAAGACCCGCGCCGAGGTGAAG
TTCGAGGGCGACACCCTGGTGAACCGCATCGAGCTGAAGGGCATCGACTTCAAGGAGGACGGCAACATCC
TGGGGCACAAGCTGGAGTACAACTACAACAGCCACAACGTCTATATCACCGCCGACAAGCAGAAGAACGG
CATCAAGGCCAACTTCAAGATCCGCCACAACGTGGAGGACGGCAGCGTGCAGCTCGCCGACCACTACCAG
CAGAACACCCCCATCGGCGACGGCCCCGTGCTGCTGCCCGACAACCACTACCTGAGCACCCAGTCCAAGC
TGAGCAAAGACCCCAACGAGAAGCGCGATCACATGGTCCTGCTGGAGTTCGTGACCGCCGCCGGGATCAC
TGGAGGCAGTGGCGGTTCTGGTGGTGGTGGTTCTACCCTTGATTTACCTCGCCGCTTCCCCTGGCCGACG
TTACTTTCGGTCTGCATTGCGGGTGCTGTTGTGGCGGGTCTGCTCTATACCTCGGTACATCAGGTTATTG
AACTACCTGCGCCTGCGCAGCCGATTTCTGTCACGATGGTTACGCCTGCTGATCTCGAACCGCCACAAGC
CGTTCAGCCGCCACCGGAGCCGGTGGTAGAGCCAGAACCGGAACCTGAGCCGATCCCCGAACCGCCAAAA
GAAGCACCGGTGGTCATTGAAAAGCCGAAGCCGAAACCTAAGCCAAAACCGAAGCCGGTGAAAAAGGTAC
AGGAGCAGCCAAAACGCGATGTCAAACCCGTAGAGTCGCGTCCGGCATCACCGTTTGAAAATACGGCACC
GGCACGCCTGACATCAAGTACAGCAACGGCTGCAACCAGCAAGCCGGTTACCAGTGTGGCTTCAGGACCA
CGCGCATTAAGCCGTAATCAGCCGCAGTATCCGGCACGAGCACAGGCATTGCGCATTGAAGGGCAGGTTA
AAGTTAAATTTGACGTTACGCCGGATGGTCGCGTGGATAACGTACAAATCCTCTCAGCCAAGCCTGCGAA
CATGTTTGAGCGTGAGGTGAAAAATGCGATGCGCAGATGGCGTTATGAGCCGGGTAAGCCAGGCAGTGGG
ATTGTGGTGAATATCCTGTTTAAAATTAACGGCACCACCGAAATTCAGTAAAAGCTTGGCTGTTTTGGCG
GATGAGAGAAGATTTTCAGCCTGATACAGATTAAATCAGAACGCAGAAGCGGTCTGATAAAACAGAATTT
GCCTGGCGGCAGTAGCGCGGTGGTCCCACCTGACCCCATGCCGAACTCAGAAGTGAAACGCCGTAGCGCC
GATGGTAGTGTGGGGTCTCCCCATGCGAGAGTAGGGAACTGCCAGGCATCAAATAAAACGAAAGGCTCAG
TCGAAAGACTGGGCCTTTCGTTTTATCTGTTGTTTGTCGGTGAACGCTCTCCTGAGTAGGACAAATCCGC
CGGGAGCGGATTTGAACGTTGCGAAGCAACGGCCCGGAGGGTGGCGGGCAGGACGCCCGCCATAAACTGC
CAGGCATCAAATTAAGCAGAAGGCCATCCTGACGGATGGCCTTTTTGCGTTTCTACAAACTCTTTTGTTT
ATTTTTCTAAATACATTCAAATATGTATCCGCTCATGAGACAATAACCCTGATAAATGCTTCAATAATAT
TGAAAAAGGAAGAGTATGAGTATTCAACATTTCCGTGTCGCCCTTATTCCCTTTTTTGCGGCATTTTGCC
TTCCTGTTTTTGCTCACCCAGAAACGCTGGTGAAAGTAAAAGATGCTGAAGATCAGTTGGGTGCACGAGT
GGGTTACATCGAACTGGATCTCAACAGCGGTAAGATCCTTGAGAGTTTTCGCCCCGAAGAACGTTTTCCA
ATGATGAGCACTTTTAAAGTTCTGCTATGTGGCGCGGTATTATCCCGTGTTGACGCCGGGCAAGAGCAAC
TCGGTCGCCGCATACACTATTCTCAGAATGACTTGGTTGAGTACTCACCAGTCACAGAAAAGCATCTTAC
GGATGGCATGACAGTAAGAGAATTATGCAGTGCTGCCATAACCATGAGTGATAACACTGCGGCCAACTTA
CTTCTGACAACGATCGGAGGACCGAAGGAGCTAACCGCTTTTTTGCACAACATGGGGGATCATGTAACTC
GCCTTGATCGTTGGGAACCGGAGCTGAATGAAGCCATACCAAACGACGAGCGTGACACCACGATGCCTGT
AGCAATGGCAACAACGTTGCGCAAACTATTAACTGGCGAACTACTTACTCTAGCTTCCCGGCAACAATTA
ATAGACTGGATGGAGGCGGATAAAGTTGCAGGACCACTTCTGCGCTCGGCCCTTCCGGCTGGCTGGTTTA
TTGCTGATAAATCTGGAGCCGGTGAGCGTGGGTCTCGCGGTATCATTGCAGCACTGGGGCCAGATGGTAA
GCCCTCCCGTATCGTAGTTATCTACACGACGGGGAGTCAGGCAACTATGGATGAACGAAATAGACAGATC
GCTGAGATAGGTGCCTCACTGATTAAGCATTGGTAACTGTCAGACCAAGTTTACTCATATATACTTTAGA
TTGATTT
Features (pLannotate 1.2.2; 15 found; start..end, strand, type, name):
      1..381     +  rep_origin     M13 ori (sequence partly withheld): M13 bacteriophage origin of replication; arrow indicates direction of (+) strand synthesis
    567..1155    +  rep_origin     ori: high-copy-number ColE1/pMB1/pBR322/pUC origin of replication
   1341..1392    -  misc_feature   bom (fragment): basis of mobility region from pBR322
   1508..1547    -  CDS            rop (fragment): Rop protein, which maintains plasmids at low copy number; rop
   1548..1733    -  CDS            TcR (fragment): tetracycline efflux protein; tet; confers resistance to tetracycline
   1743..1761    +  promoter       tet promoter (fragment): E. coli promoter for tetracycline efflux protein gene
   1851..2729    -  CDS            araC: L-arabinose regulatory protein; araC
   2756..3040    +  promoter       araBAD promoter: araBAD; promoter of the L-arabinose operon of E. coli; the araC regulatory gene is transcribed in the opposite direction (Guzman et al., 1995)
   3072..3779    +  CDS            msGFP2: photostable monomeric superfolder GFP (Valbuena et al., 2020)
   3795..4508    +  CDS            tonB: TONB_ECOLI - Also known as exbA. Experimental evidence at protein level: Swiss-Prot protein existence level 1. Interacts with outer membrane receptor proteins that carry out high-affinity binding and energy dependent uptake into the periplasmic space of specific substrates such as cobalamin, and various iron compounds (such as iron dicitrate, enterochelin, aerobactin, etc.). In the absence of TonB these receptors bind their substrates but do not carry out active transport. TonB also interacts with some colicins and is involved in the energy-dependent, irreversible steps of bacteriophages phi 8
   4601..4716    +  ncRNA          5S rRNA: Accession: RF00001 - 5S ribosomal RNA
   4720..4806    +  terminator     rrnB T1 terminator: Escherichia coli rrnB; transcription terminator T1 from the E. coli rrnB gene
   4898..4925    +  terminator     rrnB T2 terminator: transcription terminator T2 from the E. coli rrnB gene
   4944..5035    +  promoter       AmpR promoter: bla
   5036..5896    +  CDS            AmpR: β-lactamase; bla; confers resistance to ampicillin, carbenicillin, and related antibiotics
