[The description below was written by a language model from this plasmid's Addgene catalogue record and pLannotate feature annotations shown in this document.]
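Description:
pJS96 is a bacterial expression plasmid built on the pBAD24 backbone for arabinose-inducible production of a GFP-tagged, point-mutated TonB protein in Escherichia coli. The 5.9 kb sequence carries a ColE1/pMB1-type origin for replication in E. coli, an M13 phage origin that permits single-stranded DNA production with helper phage, and a β-lactamase gene under its own promoter for ampicillin selection. Short remnants of pBR322-derived elements (bom, rop, the tetracycline resistance gene and its promoter) are annotated only as fragments and are backbone leftovers rather than functional parts. The catalogue entry lists copy number as unknown.

The payload is a roughly 1.4 kb fusion open reading frame placed downstream of the araBAD promoter, with the araC regulator gene transcribed divergently. AraC represses the promoter in the absence of L-arabinose and activates it when the sugar is present, giving titratable expression. The fusion places a GFP, annotated as msGFP2, a photostable monomeric superfolder variant, at the N terminus, followed after a short linker region by E. coli tonB. TonB is the inner-membrane-anchored protein that couples energy to outer membrane receptors for active uptake of substrates such as cobalamin and iron-siderophore complexes. The insert carries an H20A substitution in TonB. Transcription is terminated by the rrnB region, including the 5S rRNA segment and the T1 and T2 terminators.

The stated purpose is expression of GFP-TonB H20A, and the associated work concerns force transduction across the E. coli cell envelope. This suggests use as a fluorescent mutant TonB for imaging or functional comparison, though the record does not describe the phenotype of the H20A mutation.
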