Addgene plasmid #207588: pJS96
Purpose: GFP-TonBH20A expression
Depositing lab: Colin Kleanthous. Depositing organization: University of Oxford. Publication: Tunable force transduction through the Escherichia coli cell envelope. Williams-Jones DP, Webby MN, Press CE, Gradon JM, Armstrong SR, Szczepaniak J, Kleanthous C. Proc Natl Acad Sci U S A. 2023 Nov 21;120(47):e2306707120. doi: 10.1073/pnas.2306707120. Epub 2023 Nov 16. PubMed 37972066.
Backbone
  Vector backbone: pBAD24
  Vector type: Bacterial Expression
Growth in bacteria
  Bacterial resistance: Ampicillin, 100 μg/mL
  Growth temperature: 37°C
  Growth strain: DH5alpha
  Copy number: Unknown
Gene/Insert
  Gene/Insert name: GFP-TonBH20A
  Species: E. coli
  Insert size (bp): 1440
  Mutation: H20A
  Cloning method: Ligation Independent Cloning
Terms and licenses: Academic/Nonprofit Terms; Industry Terms: Not Available to Industry
How to cite: pJS96 was a gift from Colin Kleanthous (Addgene plasmid # 207588 ; http://n2t.net/addgene:207588 ; RRID:Addgene_207588)
